>Addgene plasmid #133638 | ZJOM12 | addgene full sequence | sequence record 269549 | Addgene NGS Result
GACCTACACCGAACTGAGATACCTACAGCGTGAGCTATGAGAAAGCGCCACGCTTCCCGAAGGGAGAAAG
GCGGACAGGTATCCGGTAAGCGGCAGGGTCGGAACAGGAGAGCGCACGAGGGAGCTTCCAGGGGGAAACG
CCTGGTATCTTTATAGTCCTGTCGGGTTTCGCCACCTCTGACTTGAGCGTCGATTTTTGTGATGCTCGTC
AGGGGGGCGGAGCCTATGGAAAAACGCCAGCAACGCGGCCTTTTTACGGTTCCTGGCCTTTTGCTGGCCT
TTTGCTCACATGTTCTTTCCTGCGTTATCCCCTGATTCTGTGGATAACCGTATTACCGCCTTTGAGTGAG
CTGATACCGCTCGCCGCAGCCGAACGACCGAGCGCAGCGAGTCAGTGAGCGAGGAAGCGGAAGAGCGCCC
AATACGCAAACCGCCTCTCCCCGCGCGTTGGCCGATTCATTAATGCAGCTGGCACGACAGGTTTCCCGAC
TGGAAAGCGGGCAGTGAGCGCAACGCAATTAATGTGAGTTAGCTCACTCATTAGGCACCCCAGGCTTTAC
ACTTTATGCTTCCGGCTCGTATGTTGTGTGGAATTGTGAGCGGATAACAATTTCACACAGGAAACAGCTA
TGACCATGATTACGCCAAGCGCGCAATTAACCCTCACTAAAGGGAACAAAAGCTGGAGCTCCTAGTTAGA
AAAAGAAATTTTTGCTGTCAGTCACTGTCAAGAGATTCTTTTGCTGGCATTTCTTCTAGAAGCAAAAAGA
GCGATGCGTCTTTTCCGCTGAACCGTTCCAGCAAAAAAGACTACCAACGCAATATGGATTGTCAGAATCA
TATAAAAGAGAAGCAAATAACTCCTTGTCTTGTATCAATTGCATTATAATATCTTCTTGTTAGTGCAATA
TCATATAGAAGTCATCGACTAGTAACATGTCTAAAGGTGAAGAATTATTCACTGGTGTTGTCCCAATTTT
GGTTGAATTAGATGGTGATGTTAATGGTCACAAATTTTCTGTCTCCGGTGAAGGTGAAGGTGATGCTACT
TACGGTAAATTGACCTTAAAATTTATTTGTACTACTGGTAAATTGCCAGTTCCATGGCCAACCTTAGTCA
CTACTTTAACTTATGGTGTTCAATGTTTTTCTAGATACCCAGATCATATGAAACAACATGACTTTTTCAA
GTCTGCCATGCCAGAAGGTTATGTTCAAGAAAGAACTATTTTTTTCAAAGATGACGGTAACTACAAGACC
AGAGCTGAAGTCAAGTTTGAAGGTGATACCTTAGTTAATAGAATCGAATTAAAAGGTATTGATTTTAAAG
AAGATGGTAACATTTTAGGTCACAAATTGGAATACAACTATAACTCTCACAATGTTTACATCATGGCTGA
CAAACAAAAGAATGGTATCAAAGTTAACTTCAAAATTAGACACAACATTGAAGATGGTTCTGTTCAATTA
GCTGACCATTATCAACAAAATACTCCAATTGGTGATGGTCCAGTCTTGTTACCAGACAACCATTACTTAT
CCACTCAATCTGCCTTATCCAAAGATCCAAACGAAAAGAGAGACCACATGGTCTTGTTAGAATTTGTTAC
TGCTGCTGGTATTACCCATGGTATTGATGAATTGTACAAAGGAGCCGGAACAAGTGACATGAAGATGTTT
AGAGATAGAACTAATTTATTTTTATCATACCGTAGGACTTTCCCTCATAACATAACTTTCTCATCTGGGA
AAGCACCCTTGGGCGATGATCAAGATATTGAAATGGGTACATACCCGATGATGAATATGTCTCACGATAT
ATCGGCCAGATTGACAGATGAACGAAAAAACAAGCATGAGAATCACAGTGATGCGTTACCACCCATATTT
ATTGATATAGCGCAGGATGTTGATGATTATCTTCTGGAGGTGAGACGGTTAAGTGAGCAGTTGGCGAAGG
TTTATAGGAAGAATTCGTTACCTGGCTTTGAAGACAAGAGTCATGATGAGGCGCTGATTGAAGATCTAAG
TTTCAAAGTAATTCAGATGCTGCAGAAATGTTACGCTGTTATGAAACGATTAAAGACCATATACAACTCT
CAATTTGTGGATGGTAAGCAATTAAGTCGAGAAGAGCTGATTATACTAGATAATCTACAGAAGATCTATG
CAGAAAAGATACAAACTGAAAGTAATAAGTTCAGAGTATTACAAAATAATTACTTGAAATTCTTGAACAA
GGATGATTTGAAACCTATCCGCAATAAGGCCAGTGCAGAGAACACGCTATTATTAGATGATGAGGAAGAG
GAGGCAGCAAGAGAGAAGAGAGAGGGCCTCGATATTGAAGACTATTCAAAAAGGACGTTGCAGAGACAGC
AACAGCTTCATGACACTTCTGCAGAAGCATATTTGAGAGAACGTGACGAAGAAATTACTCAGTTGGCAAG
GGGTGTATTAGAAGTGAGCACTATTTTCAGGGAAATGCAAGATTTGGTTGTTGACCAGGGGACTATTGTG
GACAGGATTGATTATAATCTGGAAAATACAGTGGTAGAGCTAAAAAGTGCAGATAAAGAGTTGAATAAAG
CAACACACTACCAGAAGAGAACTCAAAAATGTAAAGTCATTTTATTACTAACATTGTGCGTAATAGCGCT
CTTTTTCTTTGTTATGTTGAAACCACATGGCGGTGGCAGTGGTGGTCGTAATAATGGTAGCAACAAGTAC
AACAATGATGATAATAAAACAGTTAATAACAGTCATGATGACGGCAGTAATACCCATATTAATGACGAAG
AGAGCAACTTGCCGAGTATCGTTGAAGTAACAGAATCTGAGAATGATGCTTTGGATGACCTACTTTAGTC
TTTTATATGAAAAGAAATGAAGCGTTAACATCTAAAATCGAAATTATAGGGACTCATTAGCCATCTATTG
TTCCAGTATAAGAATGTTTACATAAAAAATTCGAAAAAAAAAGATAAAATAAGGGAAAAATATATATATA
TTCATTAAGAAGTTTTGTACACAACGGAGCCAAGATTTCACCAGTATCTCGAGGGGGGGCCCGGTACCCA
ATTCGCCCTATAGTGAGTCGTATTACGCGCGCTCACTGGCCGTCGTTTTACAACGTCGTGACTGGGAAAA
CCCTGGCGTTACCCAACTTAATCGCCTTGCAGCACATCCCCCTTTCGCCAGCTGGCGTAATAGCGAAGAG
GCCCGCACCGATCGCCCTTCCCAACAGTTGCGCAGCCTGAATGGCGAATGG
[124 nt withheld, positions 3272-3395]
C
[91 nt withheld, positions 3397-3487]
A
[49 nt withheld, positions 3489-3537]
CCTTTGACGTTGGAGTCCACGTTCTTT
[37 nt withheld, positions 3565-3601]
ACCCTATCTCGGTCTATTCTTTTGATTTATAAGGGATTTTGCCGATTTCGGCCTATTGGTTAAAAAATGA
GCTGATTTAACAAAAATTTAACGCGAATTTTAACAAAATATTAACGCTTACAATTTCCTGATGCGGTATT
TTCTCCTTACGCATCTGTGCGGTATTTCACACCGCATAGGGTAATAACTGATATAATTAAATTGAAGCTC
TAATTTGTGAGTTTAGTATACATGCATTTACTTATAATACAGTTTTTTAGTTTTGCTGGCCGCATCTTCT
CAAATATGCTTCCCAGCCTGCTTTTCTGTAACGTTCACCCTCTACCTTAGCATCCCTTCCCTTTGCAAAT
AGTCCTCTTCCAACAATAATAATGTCAGATCCTGTAGAGACCACATCATCCACGGTTCTATACTGTTGAC
CCAATGCGTCTCCCTTGTCATCTAAACCCACACCGGGTGTCATAATCAACCAATCGTAACCTTCATCTCT
TCCACCCATGTCTCTTTGAGCAATAAAGCCGATAACAAAATCTTTGTCGCTCTTCGCAATGTCAACAGTA
CCCTTAGTATATTCTCCAGTAGATAGGGAGCCCTTGCATGACAATTCTGCTAACATCAAAAGGCCTCTAG
GTTCCTTTGTTACTTCTTCTGCCGCCTGCTTCAAACCGCTAACAATACCTGGGCCCACCACACCGTGTGC
ATTCGTAATGTCTGCCCATTCTGCTATTCTGTATACACCCGCAGAGTACTGCAATTTGACTGTATTACCA
ATGTCAGCAAATTTTCTGTCTTCGAAGAGTAAAAAATTGTACTTGGCGGATAATGCCTTTAGCGGCTTAA
CTGTGCCCTCCATGGAAAAATCAGTCAAGATATCCACATGTGTTTTTAGTAAACAAATTTTGGGACCTAA
TGCTTCAACTAACTCCAGTAATTCCTTGGTGGTACGAACATCCAATGAAGCACACAAGTTTGTTTGCTTT
TCGTGCATGATATTAAATAGCTTGGCAGCAACAGGACTAGGATGAGTAGCAGCACGTTCCTTATATGTAG
CTTTCGACATGATTTATCTTCGTTTCCTGCAGGTTTTTGTTCTGTGCAGTTGGGTTAAGAATACTGGGCA
ATTTCATGTTTCTTCAACACTACATATGCGTATATATACCAATCTAAGTCTGTGCTCCTTCCTTCGTTCT
TCCTTCTGTTCGGAGATTACCGAATCAAAAAAATTTCAAGGAAACCGAAATCAAAAAAAAGAATAAAAAA
AAAATGATGAATTGAAAAGGTGGTATGGTGCACTCTCAGTACAATCTGCTCTGATGCCGCATAGTTAAGC
CAGCCCCGACACCCGCCAACACCCGCTGACGCGCCCTGACGGGCTTGTCTGCTCCCGGCATCCGCTTACA
GACAAGCTGTGACCGTCTCCGGGAGCTGCATGTGTCAGAGGTTTTCACCGTCATCACCGAAACGCGCGAG
ACGAAAGGGCCTCGTGATACGCCTATTTTTATAGGTTAATGTCATGATAATAATGGTTTCTTAGACGTCA
GGTGGCACTTTTCGGGGAAATGTGCGCGGAACCCCTATTTGTTTATTTTTCTAAATACATTCAAATATGT
ATCCGCTCATGAGACAATAACCCTGATAAATGCTTCAATAATATTGAAAAAGGAAGAGTATGAGTATTCA
ACATTTCCGTGTCGCCCTTATTCCCTTTTTTGCGGCATTTTGCCTTCCTGTTTTTGCTCACCCAGAAACG
CTGGTGAAAGTAAAAGATGCTGAAGATCAGTTGGGTGCACGAGTGGGTTACATCGAACTGGATCTCAACA
GCGGTAAGATCCTTGAGAGTTTTCGCCCCGAAGAACGTTTTCCAATGATGAGCACTTTTAAAGTTCTGCT
ATGTGGCGCGGTATTATCCCGTATTGACGCCGGGCAAGAGCAACTCGGTCGCCGCATACACTATTCTCAG
AATGACTTGGTTGAGTACTCACCAGTCACAGAAAAGCATCTTACGGATGGCATGACAGTAAGAGAATTAT
GCAGTGCTGCCATAACCATGAGTGATAACACTGCGGCCAACTTACTTCTGACAACGATCGGAGGACCGAA
GGAGCTAACCGCTTTTTTGCACAACATGGGGGATCATGTAACTCGCCTTGATCGTTGGGAACCGGAGCTG
AATGAAGCCATACCAAACGACGAGCGTGACACCACGATGCCTGTAGCAATGGCAACAACGTTGCGCAAAC
TATTAACTGGCGAACTACTTACTCTAGCTTCCCGGCAACAATTAATAGACTGGATGGAGGCGGATAAAGT
TGCAGGACCACTTCTGCGCTCGGCCCTTCCGGCTGGCTGGTTTATTGCTGATAAATCTGGAGCCGGTGAG
CGTGGGTCTCGCGGTATCATTGCAGCACTGGGGCCAGATGGTAAGCCCTCCCGTATCGTAGTTATCTACA
CGACGGGGAGTCAGGCAACTATGGATGAACGAAATAGACAGATCGCTGAGATAGGTGCCTCACTGATTAA
GCATTGGTAACTGTCAGACCAAGTTTACTCATATATACTTTAGATTGATTTAAAACTTCATTTTTAATTT
AAAAGGATCTAGGTGAAGATCCTTTTTGATAATCTCATGACCAAAATCCCTTAACGTGAGTTTTCGTTCC
ACTGAGCGTCAGACCCCGTAGAAAAGATCAAAGGATCTTCTTGAGATCCTTTTTTTCTGCGCGTAATCTG
CTGCTTGCAAACAAAAAAACCACCGCTACCAGCGGTGGTTTGTTTGCCGGATCAAGAGCTACCAACTCTT
TTTCCGAAGGTAACTGGCTTCAGCAGAGCGCAGATACCAAATACTGTTCTTCTAGTGTAGCCGTAGTTAG
GCCACCACTTCAAGAACTCTGTAGCACCGCCTACATACCTCGCTCTGCTAATCCTGTTACCAGTGGCTGC
TGCCAGTGGCGATAAGTCGTGTCTTACCGGGTTGGACTCAAGACGATAGTTACCGGATAAGGCGCAGCGG
TCGGGCTGAACGGGGGGTTCGTGCACACAGCCCAGCTTGGAGCGAAC
Features (pLannotate 1.2.2; 20 found; start..end, strand, type, name):
    415..507     +  CDS            lacI (fragment): lac repressor; lacI; The lac repressor binds to the lac operator to inhibit transcription in E. coli. This inhibition can be relieved by adding lactose or isopropyl-β-D-thiogalactopyranoside (IPTG).
    520..541     +  protein_bind   CAP binding site: CAP binding activates transcription in the presence of cAMP. E. coli catabolite activator protein
    556..586     +  promoter       lac promoter: promoter for the E. coli lac operon
    594..610     +  protein_bind   lac operator: The lac repressor binds to the lac operator to inhibit transcription in E. coli. This inhibition can be relieved by adding lactose or isopropyl-β-D-thiogalactopyranoside (IPTG). lac repressor encoded by lacI
    655..673     +  promoter       T3 promoter: promoter for bacteriophage T3 RNA polymerase
    692..926     +  promoter       CUP1 promoter: S. cerevisiae CUP1; inducible metallothionein promoter, regulated by Cu2+
    937..1650    +  CDS            GFP (S65T): GFP (S65T) is a basic (constitutively fluorescent) green fluorescent protein published in 1995, derived from Aequorea victoria.
   1675..2865    +  CDS            TLG2: TLG2_YEAST - Experimental evidence at protein level: Swiss-Prot protein existence level 1. t-SNARE that functions in transport from the endosome to the late Golgi and on the endocytic pathway. From Saccharomyces cerevisiae (strain ATCC 204508 / S288c) (Baker's yeast).
   3058..3078    +  misc_feature   MCS (fragment): pBluescript multiple cloning site
   3087..3105    -  promoter       T7 promoter: promoter for bacteriophage T7 RNA polymerase
   3113..3268    +  CDS            lacZα (fragment): LacZα fragment of β-galactosidase; lacZ fragment
   3272..3700    +  rep_origin     f1 ori (sequence partly withheld): f1 bacteriophage origin of replication; arrow indicates direction of (+) strand synthesis
   3728..3779    -  misc_feature   bom (fragment): basis of mobility region from pBR322
   3858..4661    -  CDS            URA3: orotidine-5'-phosphate decarboxylase, required for uracil biosynthesis; S. cerevisiae URA3; yeast auxotrophic marker, counterselectable with 5-fluoroorotic acid (5-FOA)
   4662..4877    -  promoter       URA3 promoter: S. cerevisiae URA3
   4885..4934    -  misc_feature   bom (fragment): basis of mobility region from pBR322
   5036..5071    -  CDS            rop (fragment): Rop protein, which maintains plasmids at low copy number; rop
   5166..5270    +  promoter       AmpR promoter: bla
   5271..6131    +  CDS            AmpR: β-lactamase; bla; confers resistance to ampicillin, carbenicillin, and related antibiotics
   6302..232     +  rep_origin     ori (across the origin): high-copy-number ColE1/pMB1/pBR322/pUC origin of replication
