[The description below was written by a language model from this plasmid's Addgene catalogue record and pLannotate feature annotations shown in this document.]
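Description:
ZJOM12 is a yeast integrating expression plasmid built on the pRS406 backbone, designed to place a fluorescently tagged organelle marker into the Saccharomyces cerevisiae genome. Consistent with an integrative vector, the annotated 6,658-nt sequence shows no yeast replication origin or centromere, so stable maintenance in yeast depends on chromosomal integration. Transformants are selected through the S. cerevisiae URA3 auxotrophic marker, expressed from its own promoter, which can also be counterselected with 5-fluoroorotic acid. In E. coli the plasmid is propagated through a high-copy ColE1/pUC-type origin with ampicillin selection (AmpR, β-lactamase). The backbone also carries an f1 phage origin and pBluescript-derived remnants, including lac promoter/operator elements, lacZα and MCS fragments, and T3 and T7 promoters flanking the insert.

The payload, an insert of about 2.2 kb assembled by Gibson cloning, is a cassette in which the copper-regulated CUP1 metallothionein promoter drives a green fluorescent protein fused to the N terminus of Tlg2. The catalogue lists the tag as EGFP, while the feature table annotates it as GFP (S65T). TLG2 (YOL018C) encodes a t-SNARE that functions in transport from the endosome to the late Golgi and in the endocytic pathway, so the fusion labels those compartments. No terminator is annotated downstream of the TLG2 coding sequence, although unannotated sequence lies between it and the MCS fragment. According to the record, the construct introduces GFP-TLG2 as an additional genomic copy rather than replacing the endogenous gene. It serves as a marker for the yeast late Golgi/early endosome, as part of a validated set of fluorescent-protein organelle markers for live-cell imaging and colocalisation studies.
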