Addgene plasmid #133638: ZJOM12
Purpose: Integration of GFP-TLG2 as an additional copy in genome, use auxotrophic marker URA3(Saccharomyces cerevisiae). Marker for yeast late golgi/early endosome.
Depositing lab: Zhiping Xie. Depositing organization: Shanghai Jiao Tong University. Publication: A Validated Set of Fluorescent-Protein-Based Markers for Major Organelles in Yeast (Saccharomyces cerevisiae). Zhu J, Zhang ZT, Tang SW, Zhao BS, Li H, Song JZ, Li D, Xie Z. MBio. 2019 Sep 3;10(5). pii: mBio.01691-19. doi: 10.1128/mBio.01691-19. PubMed 31481383.
Backbone
  Vector backbone: pRS406
  Vector type: Yeast Expression
Growth in bacteria
  Bacterial resistance: Ampicillin, 100 μg/mL
  Growth temperature: 37°C
  Growth strain: DH5alpha
  Copy number: Unknown
Gene/Insert
  Gene/Insert name: pCUP1-GFP-Tlg2
  Species: S. cerevisiae (budding yeast)
  Insert size (bp): 2200
  Entrez Gene: TLG2 (a.k.a. YOL018C)
  Tag / fusion protein: EGFP (N terminal on insert)
  Cloning method: Gibson Cloning
Terms and licenses: Academic/Nonprofit Terms; Industry Terms: Not Available to Industry
How to cite: ZJOM12 was a gift from Zhiping Xie (Addgene plasmid # 133638 ; http://n2t.net/addgene:133638 ; RRID:Addgene_133638)
